>Addgene plasmid #44310 | pUC-UAS1B2-Leum | depositor full sequence | sequence record 60302 | pUC-UAS1B2-Leum sequence 3026 bps
TCGCGCGTTTCGGTGATGACGGTGAAAACCTCTGACACATGCAGCTCCCGGAGACGGTCACAGCTTGTCT
GTAAGCGGATGCCGGGAGCAGACAAGCCCGTCAGGGCGCGTCAGCGGGTGTTGGCGGGTGTCGGGGCTGG
CTTAACTATGCGGCATCAGAGCAGATTGTACTGAGAGTGCACCATATGCGGTGTGAAATACCGCACAGAT
GCGTAAGGAGAAAATACCGCATCAGGCGCCATTCGCCATTCAGGCTGCGCAACTGTTGGGAAGGGCGATC
GGTGCGGGCCTCTTCGCTATTACGCCAGCTGGCGAAAGGGGGATGTGCTGCAAGGCGATTAAGTTGGGTA
ACGCCAGGGTTTTCCCAGTCACGACGTTGTAAAACGACGGCCAGTTTCGAACTGCAGTTGGTACCCGAAT
TCGAGCTCGGTACCCGGGGATCCCTGAGGTGTCTCACAAGTGCCGTGCAGTCCCGCCCCCACTTGCTTCT
CTTTGTGTGTAGTGTACGTACATTATCGAGACCGTTGTTCCCGCCCACCTCGATCCGGGTCGACCTGAGG
TGTCTCACAAGTGCCGTGCAGTCCCGCCCCCACTTGCTTCTCTTTGTGTGTAGTGTACGTACATTATCGA
GACCGTTGTTCCCGCCCACCTCGATCCGGGCATGCACTGATCACGGGCAAAAGTGCGTATATATACAAGA
GCGTTTGCCAGCCACAGATTTTCACTCCACACACCACATCACACATACAACCACACACATCCACAATGGA
ACCCGAAACTAAAAGCTTCAGGCGCGCCATCATGGTCATAGCTGTTTCCTGTGTGAAATTGTTATCCGCT
CACAATTCCACACAACATACGAGCCGGAAGCATAAAGTGTAAAGCCTGGGGTGCCTAATGAGTGAGCTAA
CTCACATTAATTGCGTTGCGCTCACTGCCCGCTTTCCAGTCGGGAAACCTGTCGTGCCAGCTGCATTAAT
GAATCGGCCAACGCGCGGGGAGAGGCGGTTTGCGTATTGGGCGCTCTTCCGCTTCCTCGCTCACTGACTC
GCTGCGCTCGGTCGTTCGGCTGCGGCGAGCGGTATCAGCTCACTCAAAGGCGGTAATACGGTTATCCACA
GAATCAGGGGATAACGCAGGAAAGAACATGTGAGCAAAAGGCCAGCAAAAGGCCAGGAACCGTAAAAAGG
CCGCGTTGCTGGCGTTTTTCCATAGGCTCCGCCCCCCTGACGAGCATCACAAAAATCGACGCTCAAGTCA
GAGGTGGCGAAACCCGACAGGACTATAAAGATACCAGGCGTTTCCCCCTGGAAGCTCCCTCGTGCGCTCT
CCTGTTCCGACCCTGCCGCTTACCGGATACCTGTCCGCCTTTCTCCCTTCGGGAAGCGTGGCGCTTTCTC
ATAGCTCACGCTGTAGGTATCTCAGTTCGGTGTAGGTCGTTCGCTCCAAGCTGGGCTGTGTGCACGAACC
CCCCGTTCAGCCCGACCGCTGCGCCTTATCCGGTAACTATCGTCTTGAGTCCAACCCGGTAAGACACGAC
TTATCGCCACTGGCAGCAGCCACTGGTAACAGGATTAGCAGAGCGAGGTATGTAGGCGGTGCTACAGAGT
TCTTGAAGTGGTGGCCTAACTACGGCTACACTAGAAGGACAGTATTTGGTATCTGCGCTCTGCTGAAGCC
AGTTACCTTCGGAAAAAGAGTTGGTAGCTCTTGATCCGGCAAACAAACCACCGCTGGTAGCGGTGGTTTT
TTTGTTTGCAAGCAGCAGATTACGCGCAGAAAAAAAGGATCTCAAGAAGATCCTTTGATCTTTTCTACGG
GGTCTGACGCTCAGTGGAACGAAAACTCACGTTAAGGGATTTTGGTCATGAGATTATCAAAAAGGATCTT
CACCTAGATCCTTTTAAATTAAAAATGAAGTTTTAAATCAATCTAAAGTATATATGAGTAAACTTGGTCT
GACAGTTACCAATGCTTAATCAGTGAGGCACCTATCTCAGCGATCTGTCTATTTCGTTCATCCATAGTTG
CCTGACTCCCCGTCGTGTAGATAACTACGATACGGGAGGGCTTACCATCTGGCCCCAGTGCTGCAATGAT
ACCGCGAGACCCACGCTCACCGGCTCCAGATTTATCAGCAATAAACCAGCCAGCCGGAAGGGCCGAGCGC
AGAAGTGGTCCTGCAACTTTATCCGCCTCCATCCAGTCTATTAATTGTTGCCGGGAAGCTAGAGTAAGTA
GTTCGCCAGTTAATAGTTTGCGCAACGTTGTTGCCATTGCTACAGGCATCGTGGTGTCACGCTCGTCGTT
TGGTATGGCTTCATTCAGCTCCGGTTCCCAACGATCAAGGCGAGTTACATGATCCCCCATGTTGTGCAAA
AAAGCGGTTAGCTCCTTCGGTCCTCCGATCGTTGTCAGAAGTAAGTTGGCCGCAGTGTTATCACTCATGG
TTATGGCAGCACTGCATAATTCTCTTACTGTCATGCCATCCGTAAGATGCTTTTCTGTGACTGGTGAGTA
CTCAACCAAGTCATTCTGAGAATAGTGTATGCGGCGACCGAGTTGCTCTTGCCCGGCGTCAATACGGGAT
AATACCGCGCCACATAGCAGAACTTTAAAAGTGCTCATCATTGGAAAACGTTCTTCGGGGCGAAAACTCT
CAAGGATCTTACCGCTGTTGAGATCCAGTTCGATGTAACCCACTCGTGCACCCAACTGATCTTCAGCATC
TTTTACTTTCACCAGCGTTTCTGGGTGAGCAAAAACAGGAAGGCAAAATGCCGCAAAAAAGGGAATAAGG
GCGACACGGAAATGTTGAATACTCATACTCTTCCTTTTTCAATATTATTGAAGCATTTATCAGGGTTATT
GTCTCATGAGCGGATACATATTTGAATGTATTTAGAAAAATAAACAAATAGGGGTTCCGCGCACATTTCC
CCGAAAAGTGCCACCTGACGTCTAAGAAACCATTATTATCATGACATTAACCTATAAAAATAGGCGTATC
ACGAGGCCCTTTCGTC
Features (pLannotate 1.2.2; 11 found; start..end, strand, type, name):
    137..236     +  misc_feature   bom (fragment): basis of mobility region from pBR322
    242..395     -  CDS            lacZα (fragment): LacZα fragment of β-galactosidase; lacZ fragment
    417..443     +  misc_feature   MCS (fragment): pUC18/19 multiple cloning site
    829..845     -  protein_bind   lac operator: The lac repressor binds to the lac operator to inhibit transcription in E. coli. This inhibition can be relieved by adding lactose or isopropyl-β-D-thiogalactopyranoside (IPTG). lac repressor encoded by lacI
    853..883     -  promoter       lac promoter: promoter for the E. coli lac operon
    898..919     -  protein_bind   CAP binding site: CAP binding activates transcription in the presence of cAMP. E. coli catabolite activator protein
    932..1024    -  CDS            lacI (fragment): lac repressor; lacI; The lac repressor binds to the lac operator to inhibit transcription in E. coli. This inhibition can be relieved by adding lactose or isopropyl-β-D-thiogalactopyranoside (IPTG).
   1207..1795    -  rep_origin     ori: high-copy-number ColE1/pMB1/pBR322/pUC origin of replication
   1966..2826    -  CDS            AmpR: β-lactamase; bla; confers resistance to ampicillin, carbenicillin, and related antibiotics
   2827..2931    -  promoter       AmpR promoter: bla
   3026..35      +  CDS            rop (fragment) (across the origin): Rop protein, which maintains plasmids at low copy number; rop
