[The description below was written by a language model from this plasmid's Addgene catalogue record and pLannotate feature annotations shown in this document.]
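Description:
pUC-UAS1B2-Leum is a small (about 3.0 kb) pUC19-based cloning plasmid that stores a synthetic hybrid promoter for the oleaginous yeast Yarrowia lipolytica. It is maintained in E. coli as a high-copy plasmid through the pUC/ColE1-type origin of replication. Selection is with ampicillin, via the β-lactamase gene driven by its own bla promoter. The rest of the annotated backbone is standard pUC19 material: the lac promoter, lac operator and CAP binding site, a lacZα fragment, part of the multiple cloning site, and short remnants of lacI, bom and rop. The table shows no yeast origin, centromere or auxotrophic marker, so the plasmid appears to be a bacterial parts carrier rather than a vector that replicates in Yarrowia.

The payload is the 403 bp UAS1B2-Leum promoter, cloned between BstBI and AscI sites that both remain intact, so the element can be excised or exchanged. The automated annotation does not label the insert. It most likely occupies the unannotated stretch between the MCS fragment and the lac operator, interrupting the lacZα region, and M13 forward and reverse primers read across it. The name suggests that copies of a UAS1B upstream activating sequence are fused to a minimal core promoter derived from a leucine biosynthesis gene, but the record does not spell out this architecture. No reporter, coding sequence or tag lies downstream of the promoter.

The plasmid belongs to a hybrid-promoter approach for tuning gene expression strength in Y. lipolytica, and it would typically supply the promoter for subcloning into yeast expression vectors. The depositor notes that minor differences between the repository's quality-control sequence and the depositor's sequence should not affect function.
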