Addgene plasmid #44310: pUC-UAS1B2-Leum
Depositing lab: Hal Alper. Depositing organization: University of Texas at Austin. Publication: Tuning gene expression in Yarrowia lipolytica by a hybrid promoter approach. Blazeck J, Liu L, Redden H, Alper H. Appl Environ Microbiol. 2011 Nov;77(22):7905-14. doi: 10.1128/AEM.05763-11. Epub 2011 Sep 16. PubMed 21926196.
Backbone
  Vector backbone: pUC19
  Backbone size w/o insert (bp): 2623
  Total vector size (bp): 3026
  Modifications to backbone: None
  Vector type: Bacterial Expression, Synthetic Biology
Growth in bacteria
  Bacterial resistance: Ampicillin, 100 μg/mL
  Growth temperature: 37°C
  Growth strain: DH10B
  Copy number: High Copy
Gene/Insert
  Gene/Insert name: UAS1B2-Leum promoter
  Species: Yarrowia lipolytica
  Insert size (bp): 403
  Mutation: N/A
  Promoter: UAS1B2-Leum
  Tag / fusion protein: N/A
  Cloning method: Restriction Enzyme; 5′ cloning site BstBI (not destroyed); 3′ cloning site AscI (not destroyed)
  Sequencing primers: 5′ m13_forward20_primer; 3′ m13_reverse_primer
Terms and licenses: Academic/Nonprofit Terms; Industry Terms: Not Available to Industry
Depositor comments: Discrepancies between the Addgene QC sequence and the depositor's sequence should not affect plasmid function.
How to cite: pUC-UAS1B2-Leum was a gift from Hal Alper (Addgene plasmid # 44310 ; http://n2t.net/addgene:44310 ; RRID:Addgene_44310)
