>Addgene plasmid #44310 | pUC-UAS1B2-Leum | addgene partial sequence | sequence record 62843 | M13_pUC_rev
TTTAGTTTCGGGTTCCATTGTGGATGTGTGTGGTTGTATGTGTGATGTGGTGTGTGGAGTGAAAATCTGT
GGCTGGCAAACGCTCTTGTATATATACGCACTTTTGCCCGTGATCAGTGCATGCCCGGATCGAGGTGGGC
GGGAACAACGGTCTCGATAATGTACGTACACTACACACAAAGAGAAGCAAGTGGGGGCGGGACTGCACGG
CACTTGTGAGACACCTCAGGTCGACCCGGATCGAGGTGGGCGGGAACAACGGTCTCGATAATGTACGTAC
ACTACACACAAAGAGAAGCAAGTGGGGGCGGGACTGCACGGCACTTGTGAGACACCTCAGGGATCCCCGG
GTACCGAGCTCGAATTCACTGGCCGTCGTTTTACAACGTCGTGACTGGGAAAACCCTGGCGTTACCCAAC
TTAATCGCCTTGCAGCACATCCCCCTTTCGCCAGCTGGCGTAATAGCGAAGAGGCCCGCACCGATCGCCC
TTCCCAACAGTTGCGCAGCCTGAATGGCGAATGGCGCCTGATGCGGTATTTTCTCCTTACGCATCTGTGC
GGTATTTCACACCGCATATGGTGCACTCTCAGTACAATCTGCTCTGATGCCGCATAGTTAAGCCAGCCCC
GACACCCGCCAACACCCGCTGACGCGCCCTGACGGGCTTGTCTGCTCCCGGCATCCGCTTACAGACAAGC
TGTGACCGTCTCCGGGAGCTGCATGTGTCAGAGGTTTTCACCGTCATCACCGAAACGCGCGAGACGAAAG
GGCCTCGTGATACGCCTATTT
